Addgene plasmid #226569: siRNA-resistant pLV-SigmaR1-mNeonGreen
Purpose: Encodes siRNA resistant SigmaR1 protein labeled with mNeonGreen (lentiviral vector)
Depositing lab: Gia Voeltz. Depositing organization: University of Colorado, Boulder. Publication: SigmaR1 shapes rough endoplasmic reticulum membrane sheets. Sawyer EM, Jensen LE, Meehl JB, Larsen KP, Petito DA, Hurley JH, Voeltz GK. Dev Cell. 2024 Jul 2:S1534-5807(24)00382-4. doi: 10.1016/j.devcel.2024.06.005. PubMed 38971154.
Backbone
  Vector backbone: pLV-mNeonGreen
  Vector type: Lentiviral
Growth in bacteria
  Bacterial resistance: Ampicillin, 100 μg/mL
  Growth temperature: 37°C
  Growth strain: NEB Stable
  Copy number: High Copy
Gene/Insert
  Gene/Insert name: SigmaR1 (Sigma-1 Receptor)
  Species: H. sapiens (human)
  Entrez Gene: SIGMAR1 (a.k.a. ALS16, DSMA2, OPRS1, SIG-1R, SR-BP, SR-BP1, SRBP, hSigmaR1, sigma1R)
  Tag / fusion protein: mNeonGreen (C terminal on insert)
  Cloning method: Restriction Enzyme; 5′ cloning site Unknown (unknown if destroyed)
Terms and licenses: Academic/Nonprofit Terms; Industry Terms: Not Available to Industry
How to cite: siRNA-resistant pLV-SigmaR1-mNeonGreen was a gift from Gia Voeltz (Addgene plasmid # 226569 ; http://n2t.net/addgene:226569 ; RRID:Addgene_226569)
