[The description below was written by a language model from this plasmid's Addgene catalogue record and pLannotate feature annotations shown in this document.]
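Description:
siRNA-resistant pLV-SigmaR1-mNeonGreen is a lentiviral transfer plasmid of about 8.1 kb, built on the pLV-mNeonGreen backbone, for expressing human Sigma-1 receptor (SIGMAR1) fused at its C terminus to the green/yellow fluorescent protein mNeonGreen. In bacteria it replicates from a high-copy ColE1/pUC-type origin and is selected with ampicillin through the β-lactamase gene. The backbone also carries an f1 origin, an SV40 origin and leftover cloning-vector elements (lac promoter/operator, lacZα and lacI fragments, T3 and T7 promoters).

The viral portion has a third-generation, self-inactivating layout. An RSV promoter replaces the U3 region of a truncated 5' LTR, so genomic RNA is transcribed in packaging cells independently of Tat. This is followed by the HIV-1 Ψ packaging signal with a gag fragment, the RRE for Rev-dependent nuclear export, and the cPPT/CTS, which aids nuclear import of the reverse-transcribed genome. The internal expression cassette uses the CMV enhancer and promoter to drive the SIGMAR1 coding sequence, which is joined across a short remnant of the multiple cloning site to mNeonGreen. A WPRE downstream enhances transcript stability and expression. The ΔU3 3' LTR, followed by an SV40 polyadenylation signal, closes the provirus. No mammalian drug-selection marker is annotated, so transduced cells would be identified by fluorescence.

The SIGMAR1 sequence is described as siRNA resistant, although the record does not specify the changes that confer this. Such a construct is suited to rescue experiments, re-expressing tagged protein in cells depleted of endogenous SigmaR1 and imaging its localisation. This fits the associated study of SigmaR1 in shaping rough endoplasmic reticulum sheets.
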