Features (pLannotate 1.2.2; 28 found; start..end, strand, type, name):
     44..169     -  misc_feature   HIV-1 Ψ: packaging signal of human immunodeficiency virus type 1
    216..396     -  LTR            5' LTR (truncated): truncated 5' long terminal repeat (LTR) from HIV-1
    397..623     -  promoter       RSV promoter: Rous sarcoma virus enhancer/promoter
    651..669     -  promoter       T3 promoter: promoter for bacteriophage T3 RNA polymerase
    714..730     -  protein_bind   lac operator: The lac repressor binds to the lac operator to inhibit transcription in E. coli. This inhibition can be relieved by adding lactose or isopropyl-β-D-thiogalactopyranoside (IPTG). lac repressor encoded by lacI
    738..764     -  promoter       lac promoter (fragment): promoter for the E. coli lac operon
    783..804     -  protein_bind   CAP binding site: CAP binding activates transcription in the presence of cAMP. E. coli catabolite activator protein
    817..909     -  CDS            lacI (fragment): lac repressor; lacI; The lac repressor binds to the lac operator to inhibit transcription in E. coli. This inhibition can be relieved by adding lactose or isopropyl-β-D-thiogalactopyranoside (IPTG).
   1092..1680    -  rep_origin     ori: high-copy-number ColE1/pMB1/pBR322/pUC origin of replication
   1851..2711    -  CDS            AmpR: β-lactamase; bla; confers resistance to ampicillin, carbenicillin, and related antibiotics
   2712..2816    -  promoter       AmpR promoter: bla
   2869..3297    -  rep_origin     f1 ori (sequence partly withheld): f1 bacteriophage origin of replication; arrow indicates direction of (+) strand synthesis
   3302..3457    -  CDS            lacZα (fragment): LacZα fragment of β-galactosidase; lacZ fragment
   3465..3483    +  promoter       T7 promoter: promoter for bacteriophage T7 RNA polymerase
   3504..3639    -  rep_origin     SV40 ori: SV40 origin of replication
   3679..3800    -  polyA_signal   SV40 poly(A) signal: SV40 polyadenylation signal
   3872..4105    -  LTR            3' LTR (ΔU3): self-inactivating 3' long terminal repeat (LTR) from HIV-1
   4107..4175    -  CDS            nef (fragment): NEF_HV1Z2 - Experimental evidence at protein level: Swiss-Prot protein existence level 1. Extracellular Nef protein targets CD4(+) T-lymphocytes for apoptosis by interacting with CXCR4 surface receptors. From Human immunodeficiency virus type 1 group M subtype D (isolate Z2/CDC-Z34) (HIV-1).
   4192..4780    -  misc_feature   WPRE: woodchuck hepatitis virus posttranscriptional regulatory element
   4790..5497    -  CDS            mNeonGreen: mNeonGreen is a basic (constitutively fluorescent) green/yellow fluorescent protein published in 2013, derived from Branchiostoma lanceolatum. It is reported to be a very rapidly-maturing monomer with moderate acid sensitivity.
   5505..5531    -  misc_feature   MCS (fragment): multiple cloning site
   5534..6202    -  CDS            SIGMAR1: SGMR1_HUMAN - Also known as OPRS1, SRBP. Experimental evidence at protein level: Swiss-Prot protein existence level 1. Functions in lipid transport from the endoplasmic reticulum and is involved in a wide array of cellular functions probably through regulation of the biogenesis of lipid microdomains at the plasma membrane. Involved in the regulation of different receptors it plays a role in BDNF signaling and EGF signaling. Also regulates ion channels like the potassium channel and could modulate neurotransmitter release. Plays a role in calcium signaling through modulation together with ANK2
   6279..6482    -  promoter       CMV promoter: human cytomegalovirus (CMV) immediate early promoter
   6483..6786    -  enhancer       CMV enhancer: human cytomegalovirus immediate early enhancer
   6809..6925    -  misc_feature   cPPT/CTS: central polypurine tract and central termination sequence of HIV-1
   6944..7044    -  CDS            Rev (fragment): human immunodeficiency virus 1 (HIV-1) Rev protein; rev; enhances nuclear export of unspliced and incompletely spliced viral mRNAs
   7421..7654    -  misc_feature   RRE: The Rev response element (RRE) of HIV-1 allows for Rev-dependent mRNA export from the nucleus to the cytoplasm.
   7800..60      -  CDS            HIV-1 gag (fragment) (across the origin): gag protein from human immunodeficiency virus 1; gag
>Addgene plasmid #226569 | siRNA-resistant pLV-SigmaR1-mNeonGreen | addgene full sequence | sequence record 451918 | Addgene NGS Result
GAATTTTTTCCCATCGCGATCTAATTCTCCCCCGCTTAATACTGACGCTCTCGCACCCATCTCTCTCCTT
CTAGCCTCCGCTAGTCAAAATTTTTGGCGTACTCACCAGTCGCCGCCCCTCGCCTCTTGCCGTGCGCGCT
TCAGCAAGCCGAGTCCTGCGTCGAGAGAGCTCCTCTGGTTTCCCTTTCGCTTTCAAGTCCCTGTTCGGGC
GCCACTGCTAGAGATTTTCCACACTGACTAAAAGGGTCTGAGGGATCTCTAGTTACCAGAGTCACACAAC
AGACGGGCACACACTACTTGAAGCACTCAAGGCAAGCTTTATTGAGGCTTAAGCAGTGGGTTCCCTAGTT
AGCCAGAGAGCTCCCAGGCTCAGATCTGGTCTAACCAGAGAGACCCGTTTATGTATCGAGCTAGGCACTT
AAATACAATATCTCTGCAATGCGGCAATTCAGTGGTTCGTCCAATCCATGTCAGACCCGTCTGTTGCCTT
CCTAATAAGGCACGATCGTACCACCTTACTTCCACCAATCGGCATGCACGGTGCTTTTTCTCTCCTTGTA
AGGCATGTTGCTAACTCATCGTTACCATGTTGCAAGACTACAAGAGTATTGCATAAGACTACATTAAGCT
TGCAGCTCCAGCTTTTGTTCCCTTTAGTGAGGGTTAATTGCGCGCTTGGCGTAATCATGGTCATAGCTGT
TTCCTGTGTGAAATTGTTATCCGCTCACAATTCCACACAACATACGAGCCGGAAGCATAAAGTGGAAAGC
CTGGGGTGCCTAATGAGTGAGCTAACTCACATTAATTGCGTTGCGCTCACTGCCCGCTTTCCAGTCGGGA
AACCTGTCGTGCCAGCTGCATTAATGAATCGGCCAACGCGCGGGGAGAGGCGGTTTGCGTATTGGGCGCT
CTTCCGCTTCCTCGCTCACTGACTCGCTGCGCTCGGTCGTTCGGCTGCGGCGAGCGGTATCAGCTCACTC
AAAGGCGGTAATACGGTTATCCACAGAATCAGGGGATAACGCAGGAAAGAACATGTGAGCAAAAGGCCAG
CAAAAGGCCAGGAACCGTAAAAAGGCCGCGTTGCTGGCGTTTTTCCATAGGCTCCGCCCCCCTGACGAGC
ATCACAAAAATCGACGCTCAAGTCAGAGGTGGCGAAACCCGACAGGACTATAAAGATACCAGGCGTTTCC
CCCTGGAAGCTCCCTCGTGCGCTCTCCTGTTCCGACCCTGCCGCTTACCGGATACCTGTCCGCCTTTCTC
CCTTCGGGAAGCGTGGCGCTTTCTCATAGCTCACGCTGTAGGTATCTCAGTTCGGTGTAGGTCGTTCGCT
CCAAGCTGGGCTGTGTGCACGAACCCCCCGTTCAGCCCGACCGCTGCGCCTTATCCGGTAACTATCGTCT
TGAGTCCAACCCGGTAAGACACGACTTATCGCCACTGGCAGCAGCCACTGGTAACAGGATTAGCAGAGCG
AGGTATGTAGGCGGTGCTACAGAGTTCTTGAAGTGGTGGCCTAACTACGGCTACACTAGAAGAACAGTAT
TTGGTATCTGCGCTCTGCTGAAGCCAGTTACCTTCGGAAAAAGAGTTGGTAGCTCTTGATCCGGCAAACA
AACCACCGCTGGTAGCGGTGGTTTTTTTGTTTGCAAGCAGCAGATTACGCGCAGAAAAAAAGGATCTCAA
GAAGATCCTTTGATCTTTTCTACGGGGTCTGACGCTCAGTGGAACGAAAACTCACGTTAAGGGATTTTGG
TCATGAGATTATCAAAAAGGATCTTCACCTAGATCCTTTTAAATTAAAAATGAAGTTTTAAATCAATCTA
AAGTATATATGAGTAAACTTGGTCTGACAGTTACCAATGCTTAATCAGTGAGGCACCTATCTCAGCGATC
TGTCTATTTCGTTCATCCATAGTTGCCTGACTCCCCGTCGTGTAGATAACTACGATACGGGAGGGCTTAC
CATCTGGCCCCAGTGCTGCAATGATACCGCGAGACCCACGCTCACCGGCTCCAGATTTATCAGCAATAAA
CCAGCCAGCCGGAAGGGCCGAGCGCAGAAGTGGTCCTGCAACTTTATCCGCCTCCATCCAGTCTATTAAT
TGTTGCCGGGAAGCTAGAGTAAGTAGTTCGCCAGTTAATAGTTTGCGCAACGTTGTTGCCATTGCTACAG
GCATCGTGGTGTCACGCTCGTCGTTTGGTATGGCTTCATTCAGCTCCGGTTCCCAACGATCAAGGCGAGT
TACATGATCCCCCATGTTGTGCAAAAAAGCGGTTAGCTCCTTCGGTCCTCCGATCGTTGTCAGAAGTAAG
TTGGCCGCAGTGTTATCACTCATGGTTATGGCAGCACTGCATAATTCTCTTACTGTCATGCCATCCGTAA
GATGCTTTTCTGTGACTGGTGAGTACTCAACCAAGTCATTCTGAGAATAGTGTATGCGGCGACCGAGTTG
CTCTTGCCCGGCGTCAATACGGGATAATACCGCGCCACATAGCAGAACTTTAAAAGTGCTCATCATTGGA
AAACGTTCTTCGGGGCGAAAACTCTCAAGGATCTTACCGCTGTTGAGATCCAGTTCGATGTAACCCACTC
GTGCACCCAACTGATCTTCAGCATCTTTTACTTTCACCAGCGTTTCTGGGTGAGCAAAAACAGGAAGGCA
AAATGCCGCAAAAAAGGGAATAAGGGCGACACGGAAATGTTGAATACTCATACTCTTCCTTTTTCAATAT
TATTGAAGCATTTATCAGGGTTATTGTCTCATGAGCGGATACATATTTGAATGTATTTAGAAAAATAAAC
AAATAGGGGTTCCGCGCACATTTCCCCGAAAAGTGCCACCTAAATTGTAAGCGTTAATATTTTGTTAAAA
TTCGCGTTAAATTTTTGTTAAATCAGCTCATTTTTTAACCAATAGGCCGAAATCGGCAAAATCCCTTATA
AATCAAAAGAATAGACCGAGATAGGGT
[37 nt withheld, positions 2968-3004]
AAAGAACGTGGACTCCAACGTCAAAGG
[49 nt withheld, positions 3032-3080]
T
[91 nt withheld, positions 3082-3172]
G
[124 nt withheld, positions 3174-3297]
CCCATTCGCCATTCAGGCTGCGCAACTGTTGGGAAGGGCGATCGGTGCGGGCCTCTTCGCTATTACGCCA
GCTGGCGAAAGGGGGATGTGCTGCAAGGCGATTAAGTTGGGTAACGCCAGGGTTTTCCCAGTCACGACGT
TGTAAAACGACGGCCAGTGAGCGCGCGTAATACGACTCACTATAGGGCGAATTGGGTACGTCCCTAGGCC
TCCAAAAAAGCCTCCTCACTACTTCTGGAATAGCTCAGAGGCCGAGGCGGCCTCGGCCTCTGCATAAATA
AAAAAAATTAGTCAGCCATGGGGCGGAGAATGGGCGGAACTGGGCGGAGTTAGGGGCGGGATGGGCGGAG
TTAGGGGCGGGATAGCTAGAGCCAGACATGATAAGATACATTGATGAGTTTGGACAAACCACAACTAGAA
TGCAGTGAAAAAAATGCTTTATTTGTGAAATTTGTGATGCTATTGCTTTATTTGTAACCATTATAAGCTG
CAATAAACAAGTTCCTCTCACTCTCTGATATTCATTTCTTTGCAAGTTATAAATACTGAATAATAAGATG
ACATGAACTACTACTGCTAGAGATTTTCCACACTGACTAAAAGGGTCTGAGGGATCTCTAGTTACCAGAG
TCACACAACAGACGGGCACACACTACTTGAAGCACTCAAGGCAAGCTTTATTGAGGCTTAAGCAGTGGGT
TCCCTAGTTAGCCAGAGAGCTCCCAGGCTCAGATCTGGTCTAACCAGAGAGACCCAGTACAAGCAAAAAG
CAGATCTTGTCTTCGTTGGGAGTGAATTAGCCCTTCCAGTCCCCCCTTTTCTTTTAAAAAGTGGCTAAGA
TCTACAGCTGCCTTGTAAGTCATTGGTCTTAAAGGTACCGAGCTCGAATTCCAGGCGGGGAGGCGGCCCA
AAGGGAGATCCGACTCGTCTGAGGGCGAAGGCGAAGACGCGGAAGAGGCCGCAGAGCCGGCAGCAGGCCG
CGGGAAGGAAGGTCCGCTGGATTGAGGGCCGAAGGGACGTAGCAGAAGGACGTCCCGCGCAGAATCCAGG
TGGCAACACAGGCGAGCAGCCATGGAAAGGACGTCAGCTTCCCCGACAACACCACGGAATTGTCAGTGCC
CAACAGCCGAGCCCCTGTCCAGCAGCGGGCAAGGCAGGCGGCGATGAGTTCCGCCGTGGCAATAGGGAGG
GGGAAAGCGAAAGTCCCGGAAAGGAGCTGACAGGTGGTGGCAATGCCCCAACCAGTGGGGGTTGCGTCAG
CAAACACAGTGCACACCACGCCACGTTGCCTGACAACGGGCCACAACTCCTCATAAAGAGACAGCAACCA
GGATTTATACAAGGAGGAGAAAATGAAAGCCATACGGGAAGCAATAGCATGATACAAAGGCATTAAAGCA
GCGTATCCACATAGCGTAAAAGGAGCAACATAGTTAAGAATACCAGTCAATCTTTCACAAATTTTGTAAT
CCAGAGGTTGATTGTCGACTTACTTGTACAGCTCGTCCATGCCCATCACATCGGTAAAGGCCTTTTGCCA
CTCCTTGAAGTTGAGCTCGGTCTTGGAGTGCTTGAGCTCCGTCTTACGGAACACGTACATCGGCTGGTTC
TTCAGATAGTTAGCCGCCATTGGCTTGGCAAAGGTGTAGGTGGTCCGCGCAGTGCTCCGGTAGCGCTTGC
CATTTCCAGTGGTGTAACTCCACTTAAAGGTACTGATGATGGTTTTGTCGTTGGGGTAAGTCTTCTTCGA
CCTGCACCAGTCCGCAGCGGTCAGCGAGTTGGTCATCACAGGACCGTCAGCAGGGAAACCAGTCCCCTTC
ACCTGGGCCTCTCCTTTGATGTGGCTTCCCTCGTAGGTGTAGCGGTAGTTAACAGTAAGGGAGGCACCAT
CTTCAAACTGCATTGTGCGATGGACTTGGTAGCCGGAGCCATCTACCATGGCGGCCTGGAAAGGCGACAT
CCCGTCAGGGTAGGGCAGGTACTGATGGAAGCCATACCCGATATGAGGGACCAGAATCCAGGGGGAGAAC
TGGAGGTCACCCTTGGTGGACTTCAGGTTTAACTCCTCATAACCATCATTTGGATTGCCGGTGCCCTGAC
CCACCATGTCAAAGTCCACACCGTTGATGGAGCCAAAGATGTGTAACTCATGTGTCGCTGGGAGAGAGGC
CATGTTATCCTCCTCGCCCTTGCTCACCATGGTGGCGACCGGTGGATCCCGGGCCCGCGGTACCCTAGGG
TCCTGGCCAAAGAGGTATGTCGTCAATTCCAAGCGGAGGCCCCGAGCATAGGAGCGAAGAGTATAGAAGA
GGGTGAGGAAGTCCTGGGTGCTGAAGACAGTGTCGGCCAGCGCGAAGGCCAGGGTGGATGGGATGACGCC
CCGGCCGTACTCGACCATCCAAGTATTGGGCCCCCACTCCACAGCTGTTGCCTCACCAGGCCCGTGTACT
ACCGTCTCCCCTGGGTAGAAGACCTCACTTTTGGTGGTGCCCTCTCTCCACTGGTGGAAGGTGCCAGAGA
TGATGGTATCCGAGATCTCAGCCCAGTAGCGCCCCGAGTGGCCGCGGGAGCCCAAGGCGGTGCCGAAGAG
CAGCACATACTCGGACAGCGAGGCGTGCAGAAGGCACATGGCGCCCATCCATCCACCAGCGTTGACGAAC
ACCCACTGCAGCTCCTCGTCGGGCAGCACGTGGCCTGGGTGCAGCCGCCGCAGCTCCACGATCAGTCTGC
TAAATGCGAGTTCGTGGTCCAGCCCAGCGTACTGCCGCGCCAACTGCGCTATCTCTTCGCGCTGGAAGAC
GAAGCTCTGCGTACCCAGCCAGAGCCAGACGACCTGGGTCAGCACCGCTGCGACAGCCAGGAGCAGCGCG
GCCCACGCCCACCGCCGGCCCACGGCCCACTGCATTCTAGAGTCGGTGTCTTCTATGGAGGTCAAAACAG
CGTGGATGGCGTCTCCAGGCGATCTGACGGTTCACTAAACGAGCTCTGCTTATATAGACCTCCCACCGTA
CACGCCTACCGCCCATTTGCGTCAATGGGGCGGAGTTGTTACGACATTTTGGAAAGTCCCGTTGATTTTG
GTGCCAAAACAAACTCCCATTGACGTCAATGGGGTGGAGACTTGGAAATCCCCGTGAGTCAAACCGCTAT
CCACGCCCATTGATGTACTGCCAAAACCGCATCACCATGGTAATAGCGATGACTAATACGTAGATGTACT
GCCAAGTAGGAAAGTCCCATAAGGTCATGTACTGGGCATAATGCCAGGCGGGCCATTTACCGTCATTGAC
GTCAATAGGGGGCGTACTTGGCATATGATACACTTGATGTACTGCCAAGTGGGCAGTTTACCGTAAATAC
TCCACCCATTGACGTCAATGGAAAGTCCCTATTGGCGTTACTATGGGAACATACGTCATTATTGACGTCA
ATGGGCGGGGGTCGTTGGGCGGTCAGCCAGGCGGGCCATTTACCGTAAGTTATGTAACGCGGAACTCCCA
AGCTTATCGATAAAATTTTGAATTTTGTAATTTGTTTTTGTAATTCTTTAGTTTGTATGTCTGTTGCTAT
TATGTCTACTATTCTTTCCCCTGCACTATACCCCCCAATCCCCCCTTTTCTTTTAAAAGTTAACCGATAC
CGTCGAGATCCGTTCACTAATCGAATGGATCTGTCTCTGTCTCTCTCTCCACCTTCTTCTTCTATTCCTT
CGGGCCTGTCGGGTCCCCTCGGGGTTGGGAGGTGGGTCTGAAACGATAATGGTGAATATCCCTGCCTAAC
TCTATTCACTATAGAAAGTACAGCAAAAACTATTCTTAAACCTACCAAGCCTCCTACTATCATTATGAAT
AATTTTATATACCACAGCCAATTTGTTATGTTAAACCAATTCCACAAACTTGCCCATTTATCTAATTCCA
ATAATTCTTGTTCATTCTTTTCTTGCTGGTTTTGCGATTCTTCAATTAAGGAGTGTATTAAGCTTGTGTA
ATTGTTAATTTCTCTGTCCCACTCCATCCAGGTCGTGTGATTCCAAATCTGTTCCAGAGATTTATTACTC
CAACTAGCATTCCAAGGCACAGCAGTGGTGCAAATGAGTTTTCCAGAGCAACCCCAAATCCCCAGGAGCT
GTTGATCCTTTAGGTATCTTTCCACAGCCAGGATTCTTGCCTGGAGCTGCTTGATGCCCCAGACTGTGAG
TTGCAACAGATGCTGTTGCGCCTCAATAGCCCTCAGCAAATTGTTCTGCTGCTGCACTATACCAGACAAT
AATTGTCTGGCCTGTACCGTCAGCGTCATTGACGCTGCGCCCATAGTGCTTCCTGCTGCTCCCAAGAACC
CAAGGAACAAAGCTCCTATTCCCACTGCTCTTTTTTCTCTCTGCACCACTCTTCTCTTTGCCTTGGTGGG
TGCTACTCCTAATGGTTCAATTTTTACTACTTTATATTTATATAATTCACTTCTCCAATTGTCCCTCATA
TCTCCTCCTCCAGGTCTGAAGATCAGCGGCCGCTTGCTGTGCGGTGGTCTTACTTTTGTTTTGCTCTTCC
TCTATCTTGTCTAAAGCTTCCTTGGTGTCTTTTATCTCTATCCTTTGATGCACACAATAGAGGGTTGCTA
CTGTATTATATAATGATCTAAGTTCTTCTGATCCTGTCTGAAGGGATGGTTGTAGCTGTCCCAGTATTTG
TCTACAGCCTTCTGATGTTTCTAACAGGCCAGGATTAACTGCGAATCGTTCTAGCTCCCTGCTTGCCCAT
ACTATATGTTTTAATTTATATTTTTTCTTTCCCCCTGGCCTTAACC
